Addgene plasmid #143034: TFORF0506
Purpose: Lentiviral vector for overexpressing transcription factor ORFs with unique 24-bp barcodes. Barcodes facilitate identification of transcription factors in pooled screens.
Depositing lab: Feng Zhang. Depositing organization: Broad Institute. Publication: A transcription factor atlas of directed differentiation. Joung J, Ma S, Tay T, Geiger-Schuller KR, Kirchgatterer PC, Verdine VK, Guo B, Arias-Garcia MA, Allen WE, Singh A, Kuksenko O, Abudayyeh OO, Gootenberg JS, Fu Z, Macrae RK, Buenrostro JD, Regev A, Zhang F. Cell. 2023 Jan 5;186(1):209-229.e26. doi: 10.1016/j.cell.2022.11.026. PubMed 36608654.
Backbone
  Vector backbone: pLX_TRC317
  Backbone manufacturer: Broad Institute Genetic Perturbation Platform
  Backbone size w/o insert (bp): 8264
  Vector type: Mammalian Expression, Lentiviral
  Selectable markers: Puromycin
Growth in bacteria
  Bacterial resistance: Ampicillin, 100 μg/mL
  Growth temperature: 37°C
  Growth strain: NEB Stable
  Copy number: High Copy
Gene/Insert
  Gene/Insert name: CDK2
  Species: H. sapiens (human)
  Insert size (bp): 896
  Entrez Gene: CDK2 (a.k.a. CDKN2, p33(CDK2))
  Promoter: EF1a
  Cloning method: Unknown
  Sequencing primers: 5′ GGGTGGAGACTGAAGTTAGGCCAG; 3′ CACATAGCGTAAAAGGAGCAACATAG
Terms and licenses: Academic/Nonprofit Terms; Industry Terms: Not Available to Industry
Depositor comments: NM_052827,ENST00000354056 . The transcription factor ORF portion of this plasmid was synthesized by Genewiz. Please test multiple small colonies in case of plasmid recombination. To make this collection available in a timely manner, a portion of this collection was not fully sequenced by Addgene. If an Addgene verified full plasmid sequence is not available, please contact us prior to placing an order to request the full sequence.
How to cite: TFORF0506 was a gift from Feng Zhang (Addgene plasmid # 143034 ; http://n2t.net/addgene:143034 ; RRID:Addgene_143034)
