[The description below was written by a language model from this plasmid's Addgene catalogue record and pLannotate feature annotations shown in this document.]
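Description:
TFORF0506 is a lentiviral mammalian expression plasmid built on the pLX_TRC317 backbone. It belongs to a barcoded collection of transcription factor ORFs designed for pooled overexpression screens. It is propagated in E. coli through a high-copy ColE1/pUC-type origin with ampicillin selection (AmpR), and it also carries an f1 origin and leftover lac/T7/T3 cloning-vector elements. The depositor warns that the plasmid can recombine, as is common for LTR-containing vectors, and a recombination-reducing host strain is recorded.

The transfer cassette has a third-generation, self-inactivating layout. An RSV promoter fused to a truncated HIV-1 5' LTR drives genomic RNA production in packaging cells. It is followed by the Ψ packaging signal with a gag fragment, the Rev response element for Rev-dependent nuclear export, a cPPT/CTS, and a ΔU3 3' LTR that silences LTR-driven transcription after integration. Inside the provirus, an SV40 early promoter expresses puromycin N-acetyltransferase for selecting transduced cells. A separate EF-1α promoter drives the insert, human CDK2, whose depositor-listed reference transcripts indicate a particular isoform. The annotation tool matched only about 790 nt of the roughly 896-bp insert to canonical CDK2 and labels it a fragment, which may reflect isoform differences. A WPRE downstream of the ORF enhances transcript expression.

The unique 24-bp barcode described in the catalogue is not annotated in the feature table, so its exact position is not stated. A short U6-like fragment lies between the ORF and the WPRE. The construct is used to make lentivirus for stable CDK2 overexpression, with barcode sequencing identifying the ORF in pooled screens such as directed-differentiation studies.
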