Features (pLannotate 1.2.2; 31 found; start..end, strand, type, name):
      5..231     +  promoter       RSV promoter: Rous sarcoma virus enhancer/promoter
    232..412     +  LTR            5' LTR (truncated): truncated 5' long terminal repeat (LTR) from HIV-1
    459..584     +  misc_feature   HIV-1 Ψ: packaging signal of human immunodeficiency virus type 1
    568..931     +  CDS            HIV-1 gag (fragment): gag protein from human immunodeficiency virus 1; gag
   1077..1310    +  misc_feature   RRE: The Rev response element (RRE) of HIV-1 allows for Rev-dependent mRNA export from the nucleus to the cytoplasm.
   1687..1713    +  CDS            Rev (fragment): human immunodeficiency virus 1 (HIV-1) Rev protein; rev; enhances nuclear export of unspliced and incompletely spliced viral mRNAs
   1720..1743    +  promoter       SV40 promoter (fragment): SV40 early promoter
   1744..1815    +  promoter       SV40 promoter (fragment): SV40 enhancer and early promoter
   1839..1974    +  rep_origin     SV40 ori: SV40 origin of replication
   2020..2616    +  CDS            PuroR (fragment): puromycin N-acetyltransferase; pac from Streptomyces; confers resistance to puromycin
   2665..2782    +  misc_feature   cPPT/CTS: central polypurine tract and central termination sequence of HIV-1
   2847..2913    +  CDS            small t antigen (fragment): SV40 (simian virus 40) small t antigen
   2920..4098    +  promoter       EF-1α promoter: strong constitutive promoter for human elongation factor EF-1α
   4115..4906    +  CDS            CDK2 (fragment): CDK2_HUMAN - Also known as CDKN2. Experimental evidence at protein level: Swiss-Prot protein existence level 1. Serine/threonine-protein kinase involved in the control of the cell cycle; essential for meiosis, but dispensable for mitosis. Phosphorylates CTNNB1, USP37, p53/TP53, NPM1, CDK7, RB1, BRCA2, MYC, NPAT, EZH2. Triggers duplication of centrosomes and DNA. Acts at the G1-S transition to promote the E2F transcriptional program and the initiation of DNA synthesis, and modulates G2 progression; controls the timing of entry into mitosis/meiosis by controlling the subsequent activation of cyc
   4922..4975    +  promoter       U6 promoter (fragment): RNA polymerase III promoter for human U6 snRNA
   5017..5605    +  misc_feature   WPRE: woodchuck hepatitis virus posttranscriptional regulatory element
   5656..5675    +  misc_feature   cPPT/CTS (fragment): central polypurine tract and central termination sequence of HIV-1
   5677..5910    +  LTR            3' LTR (ΔU3): self-inactivating 3' long terminal repeat (LTR) from HIV-1
   5988..6109    +  polyA_signal   SV40 poly(A) signal: SV40 polyadenylation signal
   6149..6284    +  rep_origin     SV40 ori: SV40 origin of replication
   6305..6323    -  promoter       T7 promoter: promoter for bacteriophage T7 RNA polymerase
   6331..6486    +  CDS            lacZα (fragment): LacZα fragment of β-galactosidase; lacZ fragment
   6491..6919    +  rep_origin     f1 ori (sequence partly withheld): f1 bacteriophage origin of replication; arrow indicates direction of (+) strand synthesis
   6972..7076    +  promoter       AmpR promoter: bla
   7077..7937    +  CDS            AmpR: β-lactamase; bla; confers resistance to ampicillin, carbenicillin, and related antibiotics
   8108..8696    +  rep_origin     ori: high-copy-number ColE1/pMB1/pBR322/pUC origin of replication
   8879..8971    +  CDS            lacI (fragment): lac repressor; lacI; The lac repressor binds to the lac operator to inhibit transcription in E. coli. This inhibition can be relieved by adding lactose or isopropyl-β-D-thiogalactopyranoside (IPTG).
   8984..9005    +  protein_bind   CAP binding site: CAP binding activates transcription in the presence of cAMP. E. coli catabolite activator protein
   9020..9050    +  promoter       lac promoter: promoter for the E. coli lac operon
   9058..9074    +  protein_bind   lac operator: The lac repressor binds to the lac operator to inhibit transcription in E. coli. This inhibition can be relieved by adding lactose or isopropyl-β-D-thiogalactopyranoside (IPTG). lac repressor encoded by lacI
   9119..9137    +  promoter       T3 promoter: promoter for bacteriophage T3 RNA polymerase
>Addgene plasmid #143034 | TFORF0506 | addgene full sequence | sequence record 399062 | Addgene NGS Result
TTAATGTAGTCTTATGCAATACTCTTGTAGTCTTGCAACATGGTAACGATGAGTTAGCAACATGCCTTAC
AAGGAGAGAAAAAGCACCGTGCATGCCGATTGGTGGAAGTAAGGTGGTACGATCGTGCCTTATTAGGAAG
GCAACAGACGGGTCTGACATGGATTGGACGAACCACTGAATTGCCGCATTGCAGAGATATTGTATTTAAG
TGCCTAGCTCGATACATAAACGGGTCTCTCTGGTTAGACCAGATCTGAGCCTGGGAGCTCTCTGGCTAAC
TAGGGAACCCACTGCTTAAGCCTCAATAAAGCTTGCCTTGAGTGCTTCAAGTAGTGTGTGCCCGTCTGTT
GTGTGACTCTGGTAACTAGAGATCCCTCAGACCCTTTTAGTCAGTGTGGAAAATCTCTAGCAGTGGCGCC
CGAACAGGGACTTGAAAGCGAAAGGGAAACCAGAGGAGCTCTCTCGACGCAGGACTCGGCTTGCTGAAGC
GCGCACGGCAAGAGGCGAGGGGCGGCGACTGGTGAGTACGCCAAAAATTTTGACTAGCGGAGGCTAGAAG
GAGAGAGATGGGTGCGAGAGCGTCAGTATTAAGCGGGGGAGAATTAGATCGCGATGGGAAAAAATTCGGT
TAAGGCCAGGGGGAAAGAAAAAATATAAATTAAAACATATAGTATGGGCAAGCAGGGAGCTAGAACGATT
CGCAGTTAATCCTGGCCTGTTAGAAACATCAGAAGGCTGTAGACAAATACTGGGACAGCTACAACCATCC
CTTCAGACAGGATCAGAAGAACTTAGATCATTATATAATACAGTAGCAACCCTCTATTGTGTGCATCAAA
GGATAGAGATAAAAGACACCAAGGAAGCTTTAGACAAGATAGAGGAAGAGCAAAACAAAAGTAAGACCAC
CGCACAGCAAGCGGCCGCTGATCTTCAGACCTGGAGGAGGAGATATGAGGGACAATTGGAGAAGTGAATT
ATATAAATATAAAGTAGTAAAAATTGAACCATTAGGAGTAGCACCCACCAAGGCAAAGAGAAGAGTGGTG
CAGAGAGAAAAAAGAGCAGTGGGAATAGGAGCTTTGTTCCTTGGGTTCTTGGGAGCAGCAGGAAGCACTA
TGGGCGCAGCGTCAATGACGCTGACGGTACAGGCCAGACAATTATTGTCTGGTATAGTGCAGCAGCAGAA
CAATTTGCTGAGGGCTATTGAGGCGCAACAGCATCTGTTGCAACTCACAGTCTGGGGCATCAAGCAGCTC
CAGGCAAGAATCCTGGCTGTGGAAAGATACCTAAAGGATCAACAGCTCCTGGGGATTTGGGGTTGCTCTG
GAAAACTCATTTGCACCACTGCTGTGCCTTGGAATGCTAGTTGGAGTAATAAATCTCTGGAACAGATTTG
GAATCACACGACCTGGATGGAGTGGGACAGAGAAATTAACAATTACACAAGCTTAATACACTCCTTAATT
GAAGAATCGCAAAACCAGCAAGAAAAGAATGAACAAGAATTATTGGAATTAGATAAATGGGCAAGTTTGT
GGAATTGGTTTAACATAACAAATTGGCTGTGGTATATAAAATTATTCATAATGATAGTAGGAGGCTTGGT
AGGTTTAAGAATAGTTTTTGCTGTACTTTCTATAGTGAATAGAGTTAGGCAGGGATATTCACCATTATCG
TTTCAGACCCACCTCCCAACCCCGAGGGGACCCATGCATTGCATCTCAATTAGTCAGCAACCAGGTGTGG
AAAGTCCCCAGGCTCCCCAGCAGGCAGAAGTATGCAAAGCATGCGTCTCAATTAGTCAGCAACCATAGTC
CCGCCCCTAACTCCGCCCATCCCGCCCCTAACTCCGCCCAGTTCCGCCCATTCTCCGCCCCATGGCTGAC
TAATTTTTTTTATTTATGCAGAGGCCGAGGCCGCCTCGGCCTCTGAGCTATTCCAGAAGTAGTGAGGAGG
CTTTTTTGGAGGCCTAGGCTTTTGCAAAAAGCTTTCTAGAGGTACCACCGGAGCTTACCATGACCGAGTA
CAAGCCCACGGTGCGCCTCGCCACCCGCGACGACGTCCCCAGGGCCGTACGCACCCTCGCCGCCGCGTTC
GCCGACTACCCCGCCACGCGCCACACCGTCGATCCGGACCGCCACATCGAGCGGGTCACCGAGCTGCAAG
AACTCTTCCTCACGCGCGTCGGGCTCGACATCGGCAAGGTGTGGGTCGCGGACGACGGCGCCGCCGTGGC
GGTCTGGACCACGCCGGAGAGCGTCGAAGCGGGGGCGGTGTTCGCCGAGATCGGCCCGCGCATGGCCGAG
TTGAGCGGTTCCCGGCTGGCCGCGCAGCAACAGATGGAAGGCCTCCTGGCGCCGCACCGGCCCAAGGAGC
CCGCGTGGTTCCTGGCCACCGTCGGCGTCTCGCCCGACCACCAGGGCAAGGGTCTGGGCAGCGCCGTCGT
GCTCCCCGGAGTGGAGGCGGCCGAGCGCGCCGGGGTGCCCGCCTTCCTGGAGACCTCCGCGCCCCGCAAC
CTCCCCTTCTACGAGCGGCTCGGCTTCACCGTCACCGCCGACGTCGAGGTGCCCGAAGGACCGCGCACCT
GGTGCATGACCCGCAAGCCCGGTGCCAGTTAACGAATTCTAGATCTTGAGACAAATGGCAGTATTCATCC
ACAATTTTAAAAGAAAAGGGGGGATTGGGGGGTACAGTGCAGGGGAAAGAATAGTAGACATAATAGCAAC
AGACATACAAACTAAAGAATTACAAAAACAAATTACAAAAATTCAAAATTTTCGGGTTTATTACAGGGAC
AGCAGAGATCCACTTTGGCGCCGGCTCGAGGCCTGCAGGTGCAAAGATGGATAAAGTTTTAAACAGAGAG
GAATCTTTGCAGCTAATGGACCTTCTAGGTCTTGAAAGGAGTGGGAATTGGCTCCGGTGCCCGTCAGTGG
GCAGAGCGCACATCGCCCACAGTCCCCGAGAAGTTGGGGGGAGGGGTCGGCAATTGAACCGGTGCCTAGA
GAAGGTGGCGCGGGGTAAACTGGGAAAGTGATGTCGTGTACTGGCTCCGCCTTTTTCCCGAGGGTGGGGG
AGAACCGTATATAAGTGCAGTAGTCGCCGTGAACGTTCTTTTTCGCAACGGGTTTGCCGCCAGAACACAG
GTAAGTGCCGTGTGTGGTTCCCGCGGGCCTGGCCTCTTTACGGGTTATGGCCCTTGCGTGCCTTGAATTA
CTTCCACCTGGCTGCAGTACGTGATTCTTGATCCCGAGCTTCGGGTTGGAAGTGGGTGGGAGAGTTCGAG
GCCTTGCGCTTAAGGAGCCCCTTCGCCTCGTGCTTGAGTTGAGGCCTGGCCTGGGCGCTGGGGCCGCCGC
GTGCGAATCTGGTGGCACCTTCGCGCCTGTCTCGCTGCTTTCGATAAGTCTCTAGCCATTTAAAATTTTT
GATGACCTGCTGCGACGCTTTTTTTCTGGCAAGATAGTCTTGTAAATGCGGGCCAAGATCTGCACACTGG
TATTTCGGTTTTTGGGGCCGCGGGCGGCGACGGGGCCCGTGCGTCCCAGCGCACATGTTCGGCGAGGCGG
GGCCTGCGAGCGCGGCCACCGAGAATCGGACGGGGGTAGTCTCAAGCTGGCCGGCCTGCTCTGGTGCCTG
GCCTCGCGCCGCCGTGTATCGCCCCGCCCTGGGCGGCAAGGCTGGCCCGGTCGGCACCAGTTGCGTGAGC
GGAAAGATGGCCGCTTCCCGGCCCTGCTGCAGGGAGCTCAAAATGGAGGACGCGGCGCTCGGGAGAGCGG
GCGGGTGAGTCACCCACACAAAGGAAAAGGGCCTTTCCGTCCTCAGCCGTCGCTTCATGTGACTCCACGG
AGTACCGGGCGCCGTCCAGGCACCTCGATTAGTTCTCGAGCTTTTGGAGTACGTCGTCTTTAGGTTGGGG
GGAGGGGTTTTATGCGATGGAGTTTCCCCACACTGAGTGGGTGGAGACTGAAGTTAGGCCAGCTTGGCAC
TTGATGTAATTCTCCTTGGAATTTGCCCTTTTTGAGTTTGGATCTTGGTTCATTCTCAAGCCTCAGACAG
TGGTTCAAAGTTTTTTTCTTCCATTTCAGGTGTCGTGAGGCTAGCACCGCCACCATGGAGAACTTCCAAA
AGGTGGAAAAGATCGGAGAGGGCACGTACGGAGTTGTGTACAAAGCCAGAAACAAGTTGACGGGAGAGGT
GGTGGCGCTTAAGAAAATCCGCCTGGACACTGAGACTGAGGGTGTGCCCAGTACTGCCATCCGAGAGATC
TCTCTGCTTAAGGAGCTTAACCATCCTAATATTGTCAAGCTGCTGGATGTCATTCACACAGAAAATAAAC
TCTACCTGGTTTTTGAATTTCTGCACCAAGATCTCAAGAAATTCATGGATGCCTCTGCTCTCACTGGCAT
TCCTCTTCCCCTCATCAAGAGCTATCTGTTCCAGCTGCTCCAGGGCCTAGCTTTCTGCCATTCTCATCGG
GTCCTCCACCGAGACCTTAAACCTCAGAATCTGCTTATTAACACAGAGGGGGCCATCAAGCTAGCAGACT
TTGGACTAGCCAGAGCTTTTGGAGTCCCTGTTCGTACTTACACCCATGAGGTGACTCGCCGGGCCCTATT
CCCTGGAGATTCTGAGATTGACCAGCTCTTCCGGATCTTTCGGACTCTGGGGACCCCAGATGAGGTGGTG
TGGCCAGGAGTTACTTCTATGCCTGATTACAAGCCAAGTTTCCCCAAGTGGGCCCGGCAAGATTTTAGTA
AAGTTGTACCTCCCCTGGATGAAGATGGACGGAGCTTGTTATCGCAAATGCTGCACTACGACCCTAACAA
GCGGATTTCGGCCAAGGCAGCCCTGGCTCACCCTTTCTTCCAGGATGTGACCAAGCCAGTACCCCATCTT
CGACTCTAGTAATGAACTAGTCCGTAACTTGAAAGTATTTCGATTTCTTGGCTTTATATATCTTGTGGAA
AGGACGATAACGGGCTCATTCAAATCTGATCACGCGTTAAGTCGACAATCAACCTCTGGATTACAAAATT
TGTGAAAGATTGACTGGTATTCTTAACTATGTTGCTCCTTTTACGCTATGTGGATACGCTGCTTTAATGC
CTTTGTATCATGCTATTGCTTCCCGTATGGCTTTCATTTTCTCCTCCTTGTATAAATCCTGGTTGCTGTC
TCTTTATGAGGAGTTGTGGCCCGTTGTCAGGCAACGTGGCGTGGTGTGCACTGTGTTTGCTGACGCAACC
CCCACTGGTTGGGGCATTGCCACCACCTGTCAGCTCCTTTCCGGGACTTTCGCTTTCCCCCTCCCTATTG
CCACGGCGGAACTCATCGCCGCCTGCCTTGCCCGCTGCTGGACAGGGGCTCGGCTGTTGGGCACTGACAA
TTCCGTGGTGTTGTCGGGGAAATCATCGTCCTTTCCTTGGCTGCTCGCCTGTGTTGCCACCTGGATTCTG
CGCGGGACGTCCTTCTGCTACGTCCCTTCGGCCCTCAATCCAGCGGACCTTCCTTCCCGCGGCCTGCTGC
CGGCTCTGCGGCCTCTTCCGCGTCTTCGCCTTCGCCCTCAGACGAGTCGGATCTCCCTTTGGGCCGCCTC
CCCGCGTCGACTTTAAGACCAATGACTTACAAGGCAGCTGTAGATCTTAGCCACTTTTTAAAAGAAAAGG
GGGGACTGGAAGGGCTAATTCACTCCCAACGAAGACAAGATCTGCTTTTTGCTTGTACTGGGTCTCTCTG
GTTAGACCAGATCTGAGCCTGGGAGCTCTCTGGCTAACTAGGGAACCCACTGCTTAAGCCTCAATAAAGC
TTGCCTTGAGTGCTTCAAGTAGTGTGTGCCCGTCTGTTGTGTGACTCTGGTAACTAGAGATCCCTCAGAC
CCTTTTAGTCAGTGTGGAAAATCTCTAGCAGTACGTATAGTAGTTCATGTCATCTTATTATTCAGTATTT
ATAACTTGCAAAGAAATGAATATCAGAGAGTGAGAGGAACTTGTTTATTGCAGCTTATAATGGTTACAAA
TAAAGCAATAGCATCACAAATTTCACAAATAAAGCATTTTTTTCACTGCATTCTAGTTGTGGTTTGTCCA
AACTCATCAATGTATCTTATCATGTCTGGCTCTAGCTATCCCGCCCCTAACTCCGCCCATCCCGCCCCTA
ACTCCGCCCAGTTCCGCCCATTCTCCGCCCCATGGCTGACTAATTTTTTTTATTTATGCAGAGGCCGAGG
CCGCCTCGGCCTCTGAGCTATTCCAGAAGTAGTGAGGAGGCTTTTTTGGAGGCCTAGGGACGTACCCAAT
TCGCCCTATAGTGAGTCGTATTACGCGCGCTCACTGGCCGTCGTTTTACAACGTCGTGACTGGGAAAACC
CTGGCGTTACCCAACTTAATCGCCTTGCAGCACATCCCCCTTTCGCCAGCTGGCGTAATAGCGAAGAGGC
CCGCACCGATCGCCCTTCCCAACAGTTGCGCAGCCTGAATGGCGAATGGG
[124 nt withheld, positions 6491-6614]
C
[91 nt withheld, positions 6616-6706]
A
[49 nt withheld, positions 6708-6756]
CCTTTGACGTTGGAGTCCACGTTCTTT
[37 nt withheld, positions 6784-6820]
ACCCTATCTCGGTCTATTCTTTTGATTTATAAGGGATTTTGCCGATTTCGGCCTATTGGTTAAAAAATGA
GCTGATTTAACAAAAATTTAACGCGAATTTTAACAAAATATTAACGCTTACAATTTAGGTGGCACTTTTC
GGGGAAATGTGCGCGGAACCCCTATTTGTTTATTTTTCTAAATACATTCAAATATGTATCCGCTCATGAG
ACAATAACCCTGATAAATGCTTCAATAATATTGAAAAAGGAAGAGTATGAGTATTCAACATTTCCGTGTC
GCCCTTATTCCCTTTTTTGCGGCATTTTGCCTTCCTGTTTTTGCTCACCCAGAAACGCTGGTGAAAGTAA
AAGATGCTGAAGATCAGTTGGGTGCACGAGTGGGTTACATCGAACTGGATCTCAACAGCGGTAAGATCCT
TGAGAGTTTTCGCCCCGAAGAACGTTTTCCAATGATGAGCACTTTTAAAGTTCTGCTATGTGGCGCGGTA
TTATCCCGTATTGACGCCGGGCAAGAGCAACTCGGTCGCCGCATACACTATTCTCAGAATGACTTGGTTG
AGTACTCACCAGTCACAGAAAAGCATCTTACGGATGGCATGACAGTAAGAGAATTATGCAGTGCTGCCAT
AACCATGAGTGATAACACTGCGGCCAACTTACTTCTGACAACGATCGGAGGACCGAAGGAGCTAACCGCT
TTTTTGCACAACATGGGGGATCATGTAACTCGCCTTGATCGTTGGGAACCGGAGCTGAATGAAGCCATAC
CAAACGACGAGCGTGACACCACGATGCCTGTAGCAATGGCAACAACGTTGCGCAAACTATTAACTGGCGA
ACTACTTACTCTAGCTTCCCGGCAACAATTAATAGACTGGATGGAGGCGGATAAAGTTGCAGGACCACTT
CTGCGCTCGGCCCTTCCGGCTGGCTGGTTTATTGCTGATAAATCTGGAGCCGGTGAGCGTGGGTCTCGCG
GTATCATTGCAGCACTGGGGCCAGATGGTAAGCCCTCCCGTATCGTAGTTATCTACACGACGGGGAGTCA
GGCAACTATGGATGAACGAAATAGACAGATCGCTGAGATAGGTGCCTCACTGATTAAGCATTGGTAACTG
TCAGACCAAGTTTACTCATATATACTTTAGATTGATTTAAAACTTCATTTTTAATTTAAAAGGATCTAGG
TGAAGATCCTTTTTGATAATCTCATGACCAAAATCCCTTAACGTGAGTTTTCGTTCCACTGAGCGTCAGA
CCCCGTAGAAAAGATCAAAGGATCTTCTTGAGATCCTTTTTTTCTGCGCGTAATCTGCTGCTTGCAAACA
AAAAAACCACCGCTACCAGCGGTGGTTTGTTTGCCGGATCAAGAGCTACCAACTCTTTTTCCGAAGGTAA
CTGGCTTCAGCAGAGCGCAGATACCAAATACTGTTCTTCTAGTGTAGCCGTAGTTAGGCCACCACTTCAA
GAACTCTGTAGCACCGCCTACATACCTCGCTCTGCTAATCCTGTTACCAGTGGCTGCTGCCAGTGGCGAT
AAGTCGTGTCTTACCGGGTTGGACTCAAGACGATAGTTACCGGATAAGGCGCAGCGGTCGGGCTGAACGG
GGGGTTCGTGCACACAGCCCAGCTTGGAGCGAACGACCTACACCGAACTGAGATACCTACAGCGTGAGCT
ATGAGAAAGCGCCACGCTTCCCGAAGGGAGAAAGGCGGACAGGTATCCGGTAAGCGGCAGGGTCGGAACA
GGAGAGCGCACGAGGGAGCTTCCAGGGGGAAACGCCTGGTATCTTTATAGTCCTGTCGGGTTTCGCCACC
TCTGACTTGAGCGTCGATTTTTGTGATGCTCGTCAGGGGGGCGGAGCCTATGGAAAAACGCCAGCAACGC
GGCCTTTTTACGGTTCCTGGCCTTTTGCTGGCCTTTTGCTCACATGTTCTTTCCTGCGTTATCCCCTGAT
TCTGTGGATAACCGTATTACCGCCTTTGAGTGAGCTGATACCGCTCGCCGCAGCCGAACGACCGAGCGCA
GCGAGTCAGTGAGCGAGGAAGCGGAAGAGCGCCCAATACGCAAACCGCCTCTCCCCGCGCGTTGGCCGAT
TCATTAATGCAGCTGGCACGACAGGTTTCCCGACTGGAAAGCGGGCAGTGAGCGCAACGCAATTAATGTG
AGTTAGCTCACTCATTAGGCACCCCAGGCTTTACACTTTATGCTTCCGGCTCGTATGTTGTGTGGAATTG
TGAGCGGATAACAATTTCACACAGGAAACAGCTATGACCATGATTACGCCAAGCGCGCAATTAACCCTCA
CTAAAGGGAACAAAAGCTGGAGCTGCAAGC
