>Addgene plasmid #143034 | TFORF0506 | depositor partial sequence | sequence record 281240 | Insert
ACCGCCACCATGGAGAACTTCCAAAAGGTGGAAAAGATCGGAGAGGGCACGTACGGAGTTGTGTACAAAG
CCAGAAACAAGTTGACGGGAGAGGTGGTGGCGCTTAAGAAAATCCGCCTGGACACTGAGACTGAGGGTGT
GCCCAGTACTGCCATCCGAGAGATCTCTCTGCTTAAGGAGCTTAACCATCCTAATATTGTCAAGCTGCTG
GATGTCATTCACACAGAAAATAAACTCTACCTGGTTTTTGAATTTCTGCACCAAGATCTCAAGAAATTCA
TGGATGCCTCTGCTCTCACTGGCATTCCTCTTCCCCTCATCAAGAGCTATCTGTTCCAGCTGCTCCAGGG
CCTAGCTTTCTGCCATTCTCATCGGGTCCTCCACCGAGACCTTAAACCTCAGAATCTGCTTATTAACACA
GAGGGGGCCATCAAGCTAGCAGACTTTGGACTAGCCAGAGCTTTTGGAGTCCCTGTTCGTACTTACACCC
ATGAGGTGACTCGCCGGGCCCTATTCCCTGGAGATTCTGAGATTGACCAGCTCTTCCGGATCTTTCGGAC
TCTGGGGACCCCAGATGAGGTGGTGTGGCCAGGAGTTACTTCTATGCCTGATTACAAGCCAAGTTTCCCC
AAGTGGGCCCGGCAAGATTTTAGTAAAGTTGTACCTCCCCTGGATGAAGATGGACGGAGCTTGTTATCGC
AAATGCTGCACTACGACCCTAACAAGCGGATTTCGGCCAAGGCAGCCCTGGCTCACCCTTTCTTCCAGGA
TGTGACCAAGCCAGTACCCCATCTTCGACTCTAGTAATGAACTAGTCCGTAACTTGAAAGTATTTCGATT
TCTTGGCTTTATATATCTTGTGGAAAGGACGATAACGGGCTCATTCAAATCTGATC
