>Addgene plasmid #143034 | TFORF0506 | depositor partial sequence | sequence record 281241 | Barcode
TAACGGGCTCATTCAAATCTGATC
